Addgene plasmid #31805: CHMP2A_GFP_N_term
Depositing lab: Daniel Gerlich. Depositing organization: ETH Zurich (Swiss Federal Institute of Technology). Publication: Cortical constriction during abscission involves helices of ESCRT-III-dependent filaments. Guizetti J, Schermelleh L, Mantler J, Maar S, Poser I, Leonhardt H, Muller-Reichert T, Gerlich DW. Science. 2011 Mar 25;331(6024):1616-20. Epub 2011 Feb 10. 10.1126/science.1201847 PubMed 21310966.
Backbone
  Vector backbone: P643_pmEGFP_N_dest.
  Vector type: Mammalian Expression
Growth in bacteria
  Bacterial resistance: Kanamycin, 50 μg/mL
  Growth temperature: 37°C
  Growth strain: DH5alpha
  Copy number: High Copy
Gene/Insert
  Gene/Insert name: CHMP2A
  Species: H. sapiens (human)
  Entrez Gene: CHMP2A (a.k.a. BC-2, BC2, CHMP2, VPS2, VPS2A)
  Cloning method: Gateway Cloning
  Sequencing primers: 5′ -
Terms and licenses: Academic/Nonprofit Terms; Industry Terms: Not Available to Industry
How to cite: CHMP2A_GFP_N_term was a gift from Daniel Gerlich (Addgene plasmid # 31805 ; http://n2t.net/addgene:31805 ; RRID:Addgene_31805)
