[The description below was written by a language model from this plasmid's Addgene catalogue record and pLannotate feature annotations shown in this document.]
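Description:
CHMP2A_GFP_N_term is a mammalian expression plasmid that encodes human CHMP2A (also known as VPS2A/BC2), a subunit of the ESCRT-III membrane-scission machinery, fused to a green fluorescent protein. It was made by Gateway recombination into the destination backbone P643_pmEGFP_N_dest, and the CHMP2A coding sequence is accordingly flanked by attB1 and attB2 recombination scars.

On the annotated strand, the CMV immediate-early enhancer and promoter drive transcription through a remnant of a multiple cloning site and attB1 into CHMP2A. The transcript then runs across attB2 into the EGFP coding sequence, which spans the numbering origin, and ends at an SV40 polyadenylation signal. By this layout the fluorescent protein sits at the C-terminal end of CHMP2A, in the manner of pEGFP-N-type vectors, so "N" in the name appears to follow that vector convention rather than indicating an N-terminal tag. The backbone name suggests monomeric EGFP, although the annotation identifies the reporter only as EGFP.

The plasmid is propagated in E. coli from a high-copy ColE1/pUC-type origin under kanamycin selection. The Tn5 NeoR/KanR gene is preceded by both a bacterial (bla) promoter and the SV40 enhancer/early promoter and is followed by the HSV TK polyadenylation signal. This arrangement means it can also confer G418 resistance for selecting stably transfected mammalian cells. An f1 origin is present as well. The short ble, bGH poly(A) and large T antigen hits are fragmentary matches, not functional elements.

The associated publication concerns ESCRT-III-dependent filaments in cortical constriction during abscission. This is consistent with use of the construct for fluorescence imaging of CHMP2A localisation in dividing mammalian cells.
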