Features (pLannotate 1.2.2; 17 found; start..end, strand, type, name):
    517..540     +  protein_bind   attB2: mutant version of attB; recombination site for the Gateway® BP reaction BP Clonase™
    543..1208    -  CDS            CHMP2A: CHM2A_HUMAN - Also known as BC2, CHMP2. Experimental evidence at protein level: Swiss-Prot protein existence level 1. (Microbial infection) The ESCRT machinery functions in topologically equivalent membrane fission events, such as the budding of enveloped viruses (HIV-1 and other lentiviruses). Involved in HIV-1 p6- and p9-dependent virus release. From Homo sapiens (Human).
   1214..1231    -  protein_bind   attB1 (fragment): mutant version of attB; core recombination site for the Gateway® BP reaction BP Clonase™
   1233..1269    -  misc_feature   MCS (fragment): multiple cloning site
   1292..1495    -  promoter       CMV promoter: human cytomegalovirus (CMV) immediate early promoter
   1496..1799    -  enhancer       CMV enhancer: human cytomegalovirus immediate early enhancer
   1974..2562    -  rep_origin     ori: high-copy-number ColE1/pMB1/pBR322/pUC origin of replication
   2784..2800    +  polyA_signal   bGH poly(A) signal (fragment): bovine growth hormone polyadenylation signal
   2891..2938    -  polyA_signal   HSV TK poly(A) signal: herpes simplex virus thymidine kinase polyadenylation signal (Cole and Stacy, 1985)
   2997..3149    -  CDS            ble (fragment): BLE_KLEPN - Experimental evidence at protein level: Swiss-Prot protein existence level 1. Binding protein with a strong affinity to the bleomycin family of antibiotics. Binds to CL990; an antimitotic-antibiotic compound. From Klebsiella pneumoniae.
   3170..3964    -  CDS            NeoR/KanR: aminoglycoside phosphotransferase from Tn5; aph(3')-II (or nptII); confers resistance to neomycin, kanamycin, and G418 (Geneticin®)
   3999..4356    -  promoter       SV40 promoter: SV40 enhancer and early promoter
   4358..4462    -  promoter       AmpR promoter: bla
   4489..4917    +  rep_origin     f1 ori (sequence partly withheld): f1 bacteriophage origin of replication; arrow indicates direction of (+) strand synthesis
   4951..5072    -  polyA_signal   SV40 poly(A) signal: SV40 polyadenylation signal
   5095..5178    -  CDS            large T antigen (fragment): large T antigen from SV40 (simian virus 40)
   5195..503     -  CDS            EGFP (across the origin): the original enhanced GFP (Yang et al., 1996) mammalian codon-optimized
>Addgene plasmid #31805 | CHMP2A_GFP_N_term | addgene full sequence | sequence record 331321 | Addgene NGS Result
ATCTTGAAGTTCACCTTGATGCCGTTCTTCTGCTTGTCGGCCATGATATAGACGTTGTGGCTGTTGTAGT
TGTACTCCAGCTTGTGCCCCAGGATGTTGCCGTCCTCCTTGAAGTCGATGCCCTTCAGCTCGATGCGGTT
CACCAGGGTGTCGCCCTCGAACTTCACCTCGGCGCGGGTCTTGTAGTTGCCGTCGTCCTTGAAGAAGATG
GTGCGCTCCTGGACGTAGCCTTCGGGCATGGCGGACTTGAAGAAGTCGTGCTGCTTCATGTGGTCGGGGT
AGCGGCTGAAGCACTGCACGCCGTAGGTCAGGGTGGTCACGAGGGTGGGCCAGGGCACGGGCAGCTTGCC
GGTGGTGCAGATGAACTTCAGGGTCAGCTTGCCGTAGGTGGCATCGCCCTCGCCCTCGCCGGACACGCTG
AACTTGTGGCCGTTTACGTCGCCGTCCAGCTCGACCAGGATGGGCACCACCCCGGTGAACAGCTCCTCGC
CCTTGCTCACCATGGTGGCGACCGGTACCACTTTGTACAAGAAAGTTGGGCAGTCCCTCCGCAGGTTCTT
AAGCCGTTCCTCCAGGTCTGCATCAGCATCAGCTAGGGCTGAGGCTGCGGCCTCTGCTTTTTTCCCACCA
GCAGCCACACTAAGCGAGCCCCCAGTTGAGGGGAGGTTCGACAGCTCATCTGTTAGGCTAAGTCCCAGCT
CATCCAGAACCTGGGACACCACAGCATCACTCTCCTCTTCATCTTCCTCATCACCCATGGCATCATCAAT
GGCATCATTCATCATCTCCTCCTTCATATCCATGATCTCTGCCTGCCGCTCAAACTCCATCATGATCTTC
TGGATCTGGGGCAACTTCAGCTGTCTGTTCATGGTGCCCATGGCCTTGGTGACACCCTTCATGGCTTGTG
CCATCGAGTTGTTGGACTTGAGTGTCTGGATCTTGAGGGACACAGCCTGGATGTTGGCCCGCATCAATAC
AAACTTGCGCACATAGCGCCGGGTGCGCACCAAGTCTTTTGCCATGATGCGAACAGCATCCATCTGGCCT
TGCTTGGCCATCTTCTTAATGTCTGCAATGATTTTCTTCTCCTGGGTCTCTAGTTTCTGTCGCTCGCGGT
CCAGCTCCCGCATGGCACGGTTCAGGGCCCTCTGGTTCTGCCGCAGTAGCTCCTCTGGCGTCTTCCGGCG
CCCGAACAATAGGTCCATGCCAACTTTTTTGTACAAACTTGTAAGCTTGAGCTCGAGATCTGAGTCCGGT
AGCGCTAGCGGATCTGACGGTTCACTAAACCAGCTCTGCTTATATAGACCTCCCACCGTACACGCCTACC
GCCCATTTGCGTCAATGGGGCGGAGTTGTTACGACATTTTGGAAAGTCCCGTTGATTTTGGTGCCAAAAC
AAACTCCCATTGACGTCAATGGGGTGGAGACTTGGAAATCCCCGTGAGTCAAACCGCTATCCACGCCCAT
TGATGTACTGCCAAAACCGCATCACCATGGTAATAGCGATGACTAATACGTAGATGTACTGCCAAGTAGG
AAAGTCCCATAAGGTCATGTACTGGGCATAATGCCAGGCGGGCCATTTACCGTCATTGACGTCAATAGGG
GGCGTACTTGGCATATGATACACTTGATGTACTGCCAAGTGGGCAGTTTACCGTAAATACTCCACCCATT
GACGTCAATGGAAAGTCCCTATTGGCGTTACTATGGGAACATACGTCATTATTGACGTCAATGGGCGGGG
GTCGTTGGGCGGTCAGCCAGGCGGGCCATTTACCGTAAGTTATGTAACGCGGAACTCCATATATGGGCTA
TGAACTAATGACCCCGTAATTGATTACTATTAATAACTAATGCATGGCGGTAATACGGTTATCCACAGAA
TCAGGGGATAACGCAGGAAAGAACATGTGAGCAAAAGGCCAGCAAAAGGCCAGGAACCGTAAAAAGGCCG
CGTTGCTGGCGTTTTTCCATAGGCTCCGCCCCCCTGACGAGCATCACAAAAATCGACGCTCAAGTCAGAG
GTGGCGAAACCCGACAGGACTATAAAGATACCAGGCGTTTCCCCCTGGAAGCTCCCTCGTGCGCTCTCCT
GTTCCGACCCTGCCGCTTACCGGATACCTGTCCGCCTTTCTCCCTTCGGGAAGCGTGGCGCTTTCTCATA
GCTCACGCTGTAGGTATCTCAGTTCGGTGTAGGTCGTTCGCTCCAAGCTGGGCTGTGTGCACGAACCCCC
CGTTCAGCCCGACCGCTGCGCCTTATCCGGTAACTATCGTCTTGAGTCCAACCCGGTAAGACACGACTTA
TCGCCACTGGCAGCAGCCACTGGTAACAGGATTAGCAGAGCGAGGTATGTAGGCGGTGCTACAGAGTTCT
TGAAGTGGTGGCCTAACTACGGCTACACTAGAAGAACAGTATTTGGTATCTGCGCTCTGCTGAAGCCAGT
TACCTTCGGAAAAAGAGTTGGTAGCTCTTGATCCGGCAAACAAACCACCGCTGGTAGCGGTGGTTTTTTT
GTTTGCAAGCAGCAGATTACGCGCAGAAAAAAAGGATCTCAAGAAGATCCTTTGATCTTTTCTACGGGGT
CTGACGCTCAGTGGAACGAAAACTCACGTTAAGGGATTTTGGTCATGAGATTATCAAAAAGGATCTTCAC
CTAGATCCTTTTAAATTAAAAATGAAGTTTTAAATCAATCTAAAGTATATATGAGTAACCTGAGGCTATG
GCAGGGCCTGCCGCCCCGACGTTGGCTGCGAGCCCTGGGCCTTCACCCGAACTTGGGGGGTGGGGTGGGG
AAAAGGAAGAAACGCGGGCGTATTGGCCCCAATGGGGTCTCGGTGGGGTATCGACAGAGTGCCAGCCCTG
GGACCGAACCCCGCGTTTATGAACAAACGACCCAACACCGTGCGTTTTATTCTGTCTTTTTATTGCCGTC
ATAGCGCGGGTTCCTTCCGGTATTGTCTCCTTCCGTGTTTCAGTTAGCCTCCCCCTAGGGTGGGCGAAGA
ACTCCAGCATGAGATCCCCGCGCTGGAGGATCATCCAGCCGGCGTCCCGGAAAACGATTCCGAAGCCCAA
CCTTTCATAGAAGGCGGCGGTGGAATCGAAATCTCGTGATGGCAGGTTGGGCGTCGCTTGGTCGGTCATT
TCGAACCCCAGAGTCCCGCTCAGAAGAACTCGTCAAGAAGGCGATAGAAGGCGATGCGCTGCGAATCGGG
AGCGGCGATACCGTAAAGCACGAGGAAGCGGTCAGCCCATTCGCCGCCAAGCTCTTCAGCAATATCACGG
GTAGCCAACGCTATGTCCTGATAGCGGTCCGCCACACCCAGCCGGCCACAGTCGATGAATCCAGAAAAGC
GGCCATTTTCCACCATGATATTCGGCAAGCAGGCATCGCCATGGGTCACGACGAGATCCTCGCCGTCGGG
CATGCTCGCCTTGAGCCTGGCGAACAGTTCGGCTGGCGCGAGCCCCTGATGCTCTTCGTCCAGATCATCC
TGATCGACAAGACCGGCTTCCATCCGAGTACGTGCTCGCTCGATGCGATGTTTCGCTTGGTGGTCGAATG
GGCAGGTAGCCGGATCAAGCGTATGCAGCCGCCGCATTGCATCAGCCATGATGGATACTTTCTCGGCAGG
AGCAAGGTGAGATGACAGGAGATCCTGCCCCGGCACTTCGCCCAATAGCAGCCAGTCCCTTCCCGCTTCA
GTGACAACGTCGAGCACAGCTGCGCAAGGAACGCCCGTCGTGGCCAGCCACGATAGCCGCGCTGCCTCGT
CTTGCAGTTCATTCAGGGCACCGGACAGGTCGGTCTTGACAAAAAGAACCGGGCGCCCCTGCGCTGACAG
CCGGAACACGGCGGCATCAGAGCAGCCGATTGTCTGTTGTGCCCAGTCATAGCCGAATAGCCTCTCCACC
CAAGCGGCCGGAGAACCTGCGTGCAATCCATCTTGTTCAATCATGCGAAACGATCCTCATCCTGTCTCTT
GATCGATCTTTGCAAAAGCCTAGGCCTCCAAAAAAGCCTCCTCACTACTTCTGGAATAGCTCAGAGGCCG
AGGCGGCCTCGGCCTCTGCATAAATAAAAAAAATTAGTCAGCCATGGGGCGGAGAATGGGCGGAACTGGG
CGGAGTTAGGGGCGGGATGGGCGGAGTTAGGGGCGGGACTATGGTTGCTGACTAATTGAGATGCATGCTT
TGCATACTTCTGCCTGCTGGGGAGCCTGGGGACTTTCCACACCTGGTTGCTGACTAATTGAGATGCATGC
TTTGCATACTTCTGCCTGCTGGGGAGCCTGGGGACTTTCCACACCCTAACTGACACACATTCCACAGCTG
GTTCTTTCCGCCTCAGGACTCTTCCTTTTTCAATATTATTGAAGCATTTATCAGGGTTATTGTCTCATGA
GCGGATACATATTTGAATGTATTTAGAAAAATAAACAAATAGGGGTTCCGCGCACATTTCCCCGAAAAGT
GCCACCTG
[124 nt withheld, positions 4489-4612]
C
[91 nt withheld, positions 4614-4704]
A
[49 nt withheld, positions 4706-4754]
CCTTTGACGTTGGAGTCCACGTTCTTT
[37 nt withheld, positions 4782-4818]
ACCCTATCTCGGTCTATTCTTTTGATTTATAAGGGATTTTGCCGATTTCGGCCTATTGGTTAAAAAATGA
GCTGATTTAACAAAAATTTAACGCGAATTTTAACAAAATATTAACGCTTACAATTTACGCCTTAAGATAC
ATTGATGAGTTTGGACAAACCACAACTAGAATGCAGTGAAAAAAATGCTTTATTTGTGAAATTTGTGATG
CTATTGCTTTATTTGTAACCATTATAAGCTGCAATAAACAAGTTAACAACAACAATTGCATTCATTTTAT
GTTTCAGGTTCAGGGGGAGGTGTGGGAGGTTTTTTAAAGCAAGTAAAACCTCTACAAATGTGGTATGGCT
GATTATGATCTAGAGTCGCGGCCGCTTTACTTGTACAGCTCGTCCATGCCGAGAGTGATCCCGGCGGCGG
TCACGAACTCCTTAAGGACCATGTGATCGCGCTTCTCGTTGGGGTCTTTGCTCAGGGCGGACTGGGTGCT
CAGGTAGTGGTTGTCGGGCAGCAGCACGGGGCCGTCGCCGATGGGGGTGTTCTGCTGGTAGTGGTCGGCG
AGCTGCACGCTGCCGTCCTCGATGTTGTGGCGG
