>Addgene plasmid #31805 | CHMP2A_GFP_N_term | depositor partial sequence | sequence record 35816 | CHMP2A_GFP_N_term sequence 990 bps
NNNNNNNNNNNNNNNNNNNNATATGATTTTATTTTGACTGATAGTGACCTGTTCGTTGCAACAAATTGAT
GAGCAATGCTTTTTTATAATGCCAACTTTGTACAAAAAAGTTGGCATGGACCTATTGTTCGGGCGCCGGA
AGACGCCAGAGGAGCTACTGCGGCAGAACCAGAGGGCCCTGAACCGTGCCATGCGGGAGCTGGACCGCGA
GCGACAGAAACTAGAGACCCAGGAGAAGAAAATCATTGCAGACATTAAGAAGATGGCCAAGCAAGGCCAG
ATGGATGCTGTTCGCATCATGGCAAAAGACTTGGTGCGCACCCGGCGCTATGTGCGCAAGTTTGTATTGA
TGCGGGCCAACATCCAGGCTGTGTCCCTCAAGATCCAGACACTCAAGTCCAACAACTCGATGGCACAAGC
CATGAAGGGTGTCACCAAGGCCATGGGCACCATGAACAGACAGCTGAAGTTGCCCCAGATCCAGAAGATC
ATGATGGAGTTTGAGCGGCAGGCAGAGATCATGGATATGAAGGAGGAGATGATGAATGATGCCATTGATG
ATGCCATGGGTGATGAGGAAGATGAAGAGGAGAGTGATGCTGTGGTGTCCCAGGTTCTGGATGAGCTGGG
ACTTAGCCTAACAGATGAGCTGTCGAACCTCCCNCTCAACTGGGGGCTCGCTTAGTGTGGCTGCTGGTGG
GAAAAAAGCAGAGGCCGCAGCCTCAGCCCTAGCTGATGCTGATGCAGACCTGGAGGAACGGCTTAAGAAN
CCTGCGGAGGGACTGCCCAACTTTCTTGTACAAGTTGGGCATTATNANGAAAGCATTGCTTATCAATTTG
TTGCAACGAACAGGTCACTATCAGTCAAAAATAAAAATCATTATTTGCCCATNCCAGCTGATATCCCCNA
NNAGNGGAGTCGTATTACATGGGTNNNNNNNGNTTTNCNGGNAGCCNNNGGGCCNNNGNTNNNNAAATNN
NNNNNNNNNN
