>Addgene plasmid #31805 | CHMP2A_GFP_N_term | addgene partial sequence | sequence record 38439 | EGFP-N 5'-CGTCGCCGTCCAGCTCGACCAG-3'
TCTCGCCCTTGCTACCATGGTGGCGACCGGTACCACTTTGTACAAGAAAGTTGGGCAGTCCCTCCGCAGG
TTCTTAAGCCGTTCCTCCAGGTCTGCATCAGCATCAGCTAGGGCTGAGGCTGCGGCCTCTGCTTTTTTCC
CACCAGCAGCCACACTAAGCGAGCCCCCAGTTGAGGGGAGGTTCGACAGCTCATCTGTTAGGCTAAGTCC
CAGCTCATCCAGAACCTGGGACACCACAGCATCACTCTCCTCTTCATCTTCCTCATCACCCATGGCATCA
TCAATGGCATCATTCATCATCTCCTCCTTCATATCCATGATCTCTGCCTGCCGCTCAAACTCCATCATGA
TCTTCTGGATCTGGGGCAACTTCAGCTGTCTGTTCATGGTGCCCATGGCCTTGGTGACACCCTTCATGGC
TTGTGCCATCGAGTTGTTGGACTTGAGTGTCTGGATCTTGAGGGACACAGCCTGGATGTTGGCCCGCATC
AATACAAACTTGCGCACATAGCGCCGGGTGCGCACCAAGTCTTTTGCCATGATGCGAACAGCATCCATCT
GGCCTTGCTTGGCCATCTTCTTAATGTCTGCAATGATTTTCTTCTCCTGGGTCTCTAGTTTCTGTCGCTC
GCGGTCCAGCTCCCGCATGGCACGGTTCAGGGCCCTCTGGTTCTGCCGCAGTAGCTCCTCTGGCGTCTTC
CGGCGCCCGAACAATAGGTCCATGCCAACTTTTTTGTACAAACTTGTAAGCTTGAGCTCGAGATCTGAGT
CCGGTAGCGCTAGCGGATCTGACGGTTCACTAAACCAGCTCTGCTTATATAGACCTCCCACCGTACACGC
CTACCGCCCATTTGCGTCAATGGGGCGGAGTTGTTACGACATTTTGGAAA
